>Addgene plasmid #77349 | FLT3 gRNA (BRDN0001149376) | addgene full sequence | sequence record 187590 | Addgene Assembled Sequence
CCCGGGTGCAAAGATGGATAAAGTTTTAAACAGAGAGGAATCTTTGCAGCTAATGGACCTTCTAGGTCTT
GAAAGGAGTGGGAATTGGCTCCGGTGCCCGTCAGTGGGCAGAGCGCACATCGCCCACAGTCCCCGAGAAG
TTGGGGGGAGGGGTCGGCAATTGATCCGGTGCCTAGAGAAGGTGGCGCGGGGTAAACTGGGAAAGTGATG
TCGTGTACTGGCTCCGCCTTTTTCCCGAGGGTGGGGGAGAACCGTATATAAGTGCAGTAGTCGCCGTGAA
CGTTCTTTTTCGCAACGGGTTTGCCGCCAGAACACAGGTAAGTGCCGTGTGTGGTTCCCGCGGGCCTGGC
CTCTTTACGGGTTATGGCCCTTGCGTGCCTTGAATTACTTCCACCTGGCTGCAGTACGTGATTCTTGATC
CCGAGCTTCGGGTTGGAAGTGGGTGGGAGAGTTCGAGGCCTTGCGCTTAAGGAGCCCCTTCGCCTCGTGC
TTGAGTTGAGGCCTGGCCTGGGCGCTGGGGCCGCCGCGTGCGAATCTGGTGGCACCTTCGCGCCTGTCTC
GCTGCTTTCGATAAGTCTCTAGCCATTTAAAATTTTTGATGACCTGCTGCGACGCTTTTTTTCTGGCAAG
ATAGTCTTGTAAATGCGGGCCAAGATCTGCACACTGGTATTTCGGTTTTTGGGGCCGCGGGCGGCGACGG
GGCCCGTGCGTCCCAGCGCACATGTTCGGCGAGGCGGGGCCTGCGAGCGCGGCCACCGAGAATCGGACGG
GGGTAGTCTCAAGCTGGCCGGCCTGCTCTGGTGCCTGGCCTCGCGCCGCCGTGTATCGCCCCGCCCTGGG
CGGCAAGGCTGGCCCGGTCGGCACCAGTTGCGTGAGCGGAAAGATGGCCGCTTCCCGGCCCTGCTGCAGG
GAGCTCAAAATGGAGGACGCGGCGCTCGGGAGAGCGGGCGGGTGAGTCACCCACACAAAGGAAAAGGGCC
TTTCCGTCCTCAGCCGTCGCTTCATGTGACTCCACGGAGTACCGGGCGCCGTCCAGGCACCTCGATTAGT
TCTCGAGCTTTTGGAGTACGTCGTCTTTAGGTTGGGGGGAGGGGTTTTATGCGATGGAGTTTCCCCACAC
TGAGTGGGTGGAGACTGAAGTTAGGCCAGCTTGGCACTTGATGTAATTCTCCTTGGAATTTGCCCTTTTT
GAGTTTGGATCTTGGTTCATTCTCAAGCCTCAGACAGTGGTTCAAAGTTTTTTTCTTCCATTTCAGGTGT
CGTGACGTACGGCCACCATGACCGAGTACAAGCCCACGGTGCGCCTCGCCACCCGCGACGACGTCCCCAG
GGCCGTACGCACCCTCGCCGCCGCGTTCGCCGACTACCCCGCCACGCGCCACACCGTCGATCCGGACCGC
CACATCGAGCGGGTCACCGAGCTGCAAGAACTCTTCCTCACGCGCGTCGGGCTCGACATCGGCAAGGTGT
GGGTCGCGGACGACGGCGCCGCCGTGGCGGTCTGGACCACGCCGGAGAGCGTCGAAGCGGGGGCGGTGTT
CGCCGAGATCGGCCCGCGCATGGCCGAGTTGAGCGGTTCCCGGCTGGCCGCGCAGCAACAGATGGAAGGC
CTCCTGGCGCCGCACCGGCCCAAGGAGCCCGCGTGGTTCCTGGCCACCGTCGGAGTCTCGCCCGACCACC
AGGGCAAGGGTCTGGGCAGCGCCGTCGTGCTCCCCGGAGTGGAGGCGGCCGAGCGCGCCGGGGTGCCCGC
CTTCCTGGAGACCTCCGCGCCCCGCAACCTCCCCTTCTACGAGCGGCTCGGCTTCACCGTCACCGCCGAC
GTCGAGGTGCCCGAAGGACCGCGCACCTGGTGCATGACCCGCAAGCCCGGTGCCTGAACGCGTTAAGTCG
ACAATCAACCTCTGGATTACAAAATTTGTGAAAGATTGACTGGTATTCTTAACTATGTTGCTCCTTTTAC
GCTATGTGGATACGCTGCTTTAATGCCTTTGTATCATGCTATTGCTTCCCGTATGGCTTTCATTTTCTCC
TCCTTGTATAAATCCTGGTTGCTGTCTCTTTATGAGGAGTTGTGGCCCGTTGTCAGGCAACGTGGCGTGG
TGTGCACTGTGTTTGCTGACGCAACCCCCACTGGTTGGGGCATTGCCACCACCTGTCAGCTCCTTTCCGG
GACTTTCGCTTTCCCCCTCCCTATTGCCACGGCGGAACTCATCGCCGCCTGCCTTGCCCGCTGCTGGACA
GGGGCTCGGCTGTTGGGCACTGACAATTCCGTGGTGTTGTCGGGGAAATCATCGTCCTTTCCTTGGCTGC
TCGCCTGTGTTGCCACCTGGATTCTGCGCGGGACGTCCTTCTGCTACGTCCCTTCGGCCCTCAATCCAGC
GGACCTTCCTTCCCGCGGCCTGCTGCCGGCTCTGCGGCCTCTTCCGCGTCTTCGCCTTCGCCCTCAGACG
AGTCGGATCTCCCTTTGGGCCGCCTCCCCGCGTCGACTTTAAGACCAATGACTTACAAGGCAGCTGTAGA
TCTTAGCCACTTTTTAAAAGAAAAGGGGGGACTGGAAGGGCTAATTCACTCCCAACGAAGACAAGATCTG
CTTTTTGCTTGTACTGGGTCTCTCTGGTTAGACCAGATCTGAGCCTGGGAGCTCTCTGGCTAACTAGGGA
ACCCACTGCTTAAGCCTCAATAAAGCTTGCCTTGAGTGCTTCAAGTAGTGTGTGCCCGTCTGTTGTGTGA
CTCTGGTAACTAGAGATCCCTCAGACCCTTTTAGTCAGTGTGGAAAATCTCTAGCAGTACGTATAGTAGT
TCATGTCATCTTATTATTCAGTATTTATAACTTGCAAAGAAATGAATATCAGAGAGTGAGAGGAACTTGT
TTATTGCAGCTTATAATGGTTACAAATAAAGCAATAGCATCACAAATTTCACAAATAAAGCATTTTTTTC
ACTGCATTCTAGTTGTGGTTTGTCCAAACTCATCAATGTATCTTATCATGTCTGGCTCTAGCTATCCCGC
CCCTAACTCCGCCCATCCCGCCCCTAACTCCGCCCAGTTCCGCCCATTCTCCGCCCCATGGCTGACTAAT
TTTTTTTATTTATGCAGAGGCCGAGGCCGCCTCGGCCTCTGAGCTATTCCAGAAGTAGTGAGGAGGCTTT
TTTGGAGGCCTAGGGACGTACCCAATTCGCCCTATAGTGAGTCGTATTACGCGCGCTCACTGGCCGTCGT
TTTACAACGTCGTGACTGGGAAAACCCTGGCGTTACCCAACTTAATCGCCTTGCAGCACATCCCCCTTTC
GCCAGCTGGCGTAATAGCGAAGAGGCCCGCACCGATCGCCCTTCCCAACAGTTGCGCAGCCTGAATGGCG
AATGGG
[124 nt withheld, positions 3367-3490]
C
[91 nt withheld, positions 3492-3582]
A
[49 nt withheld, positions 3584-3632]
CCTTTGACGTTGGAGTCCACGTTCTTT
[37 nt withheld, positions 3660-3696]
ACCCTATCTCGGTCTATTCTTTTGATTTATAAGGGATTTTGCCGATTTCGGCCTATTGGTTAAAAAATGA
GCTGATTTAACAAAAATTTAACGCGAATTTTAACAAAATATTAACGCTTACAATTTAGGTGGCACTTTTC
GGGGAAATGTGCGCGGAACCCCTATTTGTTTATTTTTCTAAATACATTCAAATATGTATCCGCTCATGAG
ACAATAACCCTGATAAATGCTTCAATAATATTGAAAAAGGAAGAGTATGAGTATTCAACATTTCCGTGTC
GCCCTTATTCCCTTTTTTGCGGCATTTTGCCTTCCTGTTTTTGCTCACCCAGAAACGCTGGTGAAAGTAA
AAGATGCTGAAGATCAGTTGGGTGCACGAGTGGGTTACATCGAACTGGATCTCAACAGCGGTAAGATCCT
TGAGAGTTTTCGCCCCGAAGAACGTTTTCCAATGATGAGCACTTTTAAAGTTCTGCTATGTGGCGCGGTA
TTATCCCGTATTGACGCCGGGCAAGAGCAACTCGGTCGCCGCATACACTATTCTCAGAATGACTTGGTTG
AGTACTCACCAGTCACAGAAAAGCATCTTACGGATGGCATGACAGTAAGAGAATTATGCAGTGCTGCCAT
AACCATGAGTGATAACACTGCGGCCAACTTACTTCTGACAACGATCGGAGGACCGAAGGAGCTAACCGCT
TTTTTGCACAACATGGGGGATCATGTAACTCGCCTTGATCGTTGGGAACCGGAGCTGAATGAAGCCATAC
CAAACGACGAGCGTGACACCACGATGCCTGTAGCAATGGCAACAACGTTGCGCAAACTATTAACTGGCGA
ACTACTTACTCTAGCTTCCCGGCAACAATTAATAGACTGGATGGAGGCGGATAAAGTTGCAGGACCACTT
CTGCGCTCGGCCCTTCCGGCTGGCTGGTTTATTGCTGATAAATCTGGAGCCGGTGAGCGTGGGTCTCGCG
GTATCATTGCAGCACTGGGGCCAGATGGTAAGCCCTCCCGTATCGTAGTTATCTACACGACGGGGAGTCA
GGCAACTATGGATGAACGAAATAGACAGATCGCTGAGATAGGTGCCTCACTGATTAAGCATTGGTAACTG
TCAGACCAAGTTTACTCATATATACTTTAGATTGATTTAAAACTTCATTTTTAATTTAAAAGGATCTAGG
TGAAGATCCTTTTTGATAATCTCATGACCAAAATCCCTTAACGTGAGTTTTCGTTCCACTGAGCGTCAGA
CCCCGTAGAAAAGATCAAAGGATCTTCTTGAGATCCTTTTTTTCTGCGCGTAATCTGCTGCTTGCAAACA
AAAAAACCACCGCTACCAGCGGTGGTTTGTTTGCCGGATCAAGAGCTACCAACTCTTTTTCCGAAGGTAA
CTGGCTTCAGCAGAGCGCAGATACCAAATACTGTTCTTCTAGTGTAGCCGTAGTTAGGCCACCACTTCAA
GAACTCTGTAGCACCGCCTACATACCTCGCTCTGCTAATCCTGTTACCAGTGGCTGCTGCCAGTGGCGAT
AAGTCGTGTCTTACCGGGTTGGACTCAAGACGATAGTTACCGGATAAGGCGCAGCGGTCGGGCTGAACGG
GGGGTTCGTGCACACAGCCCAGCTTGGAGCGAACGACCTACACCGAACTGAGATACCTACAGCGTGAGCT
ATGAGAAAGCGCCACGCTTCCCGAAGGGAGAAAGGCGGACAGGTATCCGGTAAGCGGCAGGGTCGGAACA
GGAGAGCGCACGAGGGAGCTTCCAGGGGGAAACGCCTGGTATCTTTATAGTCCTGTCGGGTTTCGCCACC
TCTGACTTGAGCGTCGATTTTTGTGATGCTCGTCAGGGGGGCGGAGCCTATGGAAAAACGCCAGCAACGC
GGCCTTTTTACGGTTCCTGGCCTTTTGCTGGCCTTTTGCTCACATGTTCTTTCCTGCGTTATCCCCTGAT
TCTGTGGATAACCGTATTACCGCCTTTGAGTGAGCTGATACCGCTCGCCGCAGCCGAACGACCGAGCGCA
GCGAGTCAGTGAGCGAGGAAGCGGAAGAGCGCCCAATACGCAAACCGCCTCTCCCCGCGCGTTGGCCGAT
TCATTAATGCAGCTGGCACGACAGGTTTCCCGACTGGAAAGCGGGCAGTGAGCGCAACGCAATTAATGTG
AGTTAGCTCACTCATTAGGCACCCCAGGCTTTACACTTTATGCTTCCGGCTCGTATGTTGTGTGGAATTG
TGAGCGGATAACAATTTCACACAGGAAACAGCTATGACCATGATTACGCCAAGCGCGCAATTAACCCTCA
CTAAAGGGAACAAAAGCTGGAGCTGCAAGCTTAATGTAGTCTTATGCAATACTCTTGTAGTCTTGCAACA
TGGTAACGATGAGTTAGCAACATGCCTTACAAGGAGAGAAAAAGCACCGTGCATGCCGATTGGTGGAAGT
AAGGTGGTACGATCGTGCCTTATTAGGAAGGCAACAGACGGGTCTGACATGGATTGGACGAACCACTGAA
TTGCCGCATTGCAGAGATATTGTATTTAAGTGCCTAGCTCGATACATAAACGGGTCTCTCTGGTTAGACC
AGATCTGAGCCTGGGAGCTCTCTGGCTAACTAGGGAACCCACTGCTTAAGCCTCAATAAAGCTTGCCTTG
AGTGCTTCAAGTAGTGTGTGCCCGTCTGTTGTGTGACTCTGGTAACTAGAGATCCCTCAGACCCTTTTAG
TCAGTGTGGAAAATCTCTAGCAGTGGCGCCCGAACAGGGACTTGAAAGCGAAAGGGAAACCAGAGGAGCT
CTCTCGACGCAGGACTCGGCTTGCTGAAGCGCGCACGGCAAGAGGCGAGGGGCGGCGACTGGTGAGTACG
CCAAAAATTTTGACTAGCGGAGGCTAGAAGGAGAGAGATGGGTGCGAGAGCGTCAGTATTAAGCGGGGGA
GAATTAGATCGCGATGGGAAAAAATTCGGTTAAGGCCAGGGGGAAAGAAAAAATATAAATTAAAACATAT
AGTATGGGCAAGCAGGGAGCTAGAACGATTCGCAGTTAATCCTGGCCTGTTAGAAACATCAGAAGGCTGT
AGACAAATACTGGGACAGCTACAACCATCCCTTCAGACAGGATCAGAAGAACTTAGATCATTATATAATA
CAGTAGCAACCCTCTATTGTGTGCATCAAAGGATAGAGATAAAAGACACCAAGGAAGCTTTAGACAAGAT
AGAGGAAGAGCAAAACAAAAGTAAGACCACCGCACAGCAAGCGGCCGCTGATCTTCAGACCTGGAGGAGG
AGATATGAGGGACAATTGGAGAAGTGAATTATATAAATATAAAGTAGTAAAAATTGAACCATTAGGAGTA
GCACCCACCAAGGCAAAGAGAAGAGTGGTGCAGAGAGAAAAAAGAGCAGTGGGAATAGGAGCTTTGTTCC
TTGGGTTCTTGGGAGCAGCAGGAAGCACTATGGGCGCAGCGTCAATGACGCTGACGGTACAGGCCAGACA
ATTATTGTCTGGTATAGTGCAGCAGCAGAACAATTTGCTGAGGGCTATTGAGGCGCAACAGCATCTGTTG
CAACTCACAGTCTGGGGCATCAAGCAGCTCCAGGCAAGAATCCTGGCTGTGGAAAGATACCTAAAGGATC
AACAGCTCCTGGGGATTTGGGGTTGCTCTGGAAAACTCATTTGCACCACTGCTGTGCCTTGGAATGCTAG
TTGGAGTAATAAATCTCTGGAACAGATTTGGAATCACACGACCTGGATGGAGTGGGACAGAGAAATTAAC
AATTACACAAGCTTAATACACTCCTTAATTGAAGAATCGCAAAACCAGCAAGAAAAGAATGAACAAGAAT
TATTGGAATTAGATAAATGGGCAAGTTTGTGGAATTGGTTTAACATAACAAATTGGCTGTGGTATATAAA
ATTATTCATAATGATAGTAGGAGGCTTGGTAGGTTTAAGAATAGTTTTTGCTGTACTTTCTATAGTGAAT
AGAGTTAGGCAGGGATATTCACCATTATCGTTTCAGACCCACCTCCCAACCCCGAGGGGACCCAGAGAGG
GCCTATTTCCCATGATTCCTTCATATTTGCATATACGATACAAGGCTGTTAGAGAGATAATTAGAATTAA
TTTGACTGTAAACACAAAGATATTAGTACAAAATACGTGACGTAGAAAGTAATAATTTCTTGGGTAGTTT
GCAGTTTTAAAATTATGTTTTAAAATGGACTATCATATGCTTACCGTAACTTGAAAGTATTTCGATTTCT
TGGCTTTATATATCTTGTGGAAAGGACGAAACACCGGTAACCAAAGCTGATTGACTGTTTTAGAGCTAGA
AATAGCAAGTTAAAATAAGGCTAGTCCGTTATCAACTTGAAAAAGTGGCACCGAGTCGGTGCTTTTTTAA
GCTTGGCGTAACTAGATCTTGAGACAAATGGCAGTATTCATCCACAATTTTAAAAGAAAAGGGGGGATTG
GGGGGTACAGTGCAGGGGAAAGAATAGTAGACATAATAGCAACAGACATACAAACTAAAGAATTACAAAA
ACAAATTACAAAAATTCAAAATTTTCGGGTTTATTACAGGGACAGCAGAGATCCACTTTGGCGCCGGCTC
GAGGGGG
Features (pLannotate 1.2.2; 29 found; start..end, strand, type, name):
     14..80      +  CDS            small t antigen (fragment): SV40 (simian virus 40) small t antigen
    106..317     +  promoter       EF-1α core promoter: core promoter for human elongation factor EF-1α
    318..1256    +  intron         EF-1α intron A: intron upstream of the start codon of human EF-1α
   1278..1877    +  CDS            PuroR (fragment): puromycin N-acetyltransferase; pac from Streptomyces; confers resistance to puromycin
   1893..2481    +  misc_feature   WPRE: woodchuck hepatitis virus posttranscriptional regulatory element
   2532..2551    +  misc_feature   cPPT/CTS (fragment): central polypurine tract and central termination sequence of HIV-1
   2553..2786    +  LTR            3' LTR (ΔU3): self-inactivating 3' long terminal repeat (LTR) from HIV-1
   2864..2985    +  polyA_signal   SV40 poly(A) signal: SV40 polyadenylation signal
   3025..3160    +  rep_origin     SV40 ori: SV40 origin of replication
   3181..3199    -  promoter       T7 promoter: promoter for bacteriophage T7 RNA polymerase
   3207..3362    +  CDS            lacZα (fragment): LacZα fragment of β-galactosidase; lacZ fragment
   3367..3795    +  rep_origin     f1 ori (sequence partly withheld): f1 bacteriophage origin of replication; arrow indicates direction of (+) strand synthesis
   3848..3952    +  promoter       AmpR promoter: bla
   3953..4813    +  CDS            AmpR: β-lactamase; bla; confers resistance to ampicillin, carbenicillin, and related antibiotics
   4984..5572    +  rep_origin     ori: high-copy-number ColE1/pMB1/pBR322/pUC origin of replication
   5755..5847    +  CDS            lacI (fragment): lac repressor; lacI; The lac repressor binds to the lac operator to inhibit transcription in E. coli. This inhibition can be relieved by adding lactose or isopropyl-β-D-thiogalactopyranoside (IPTG).
   5860..5881    +  protein_bind   CAP binding site: CAP binding activates transcription in the presence of cAMP. E. coli catabolite activator protein
   5896..5926    +  promoter       lac promoter: promoter for the E. coli lac operon
   5934..5950    +  protein_bind   lac operator: The lac repressor binds to the lac operator to inhibit transcription in E. coli. This inhibition can be relieved by adding lactose or isopropyl-β-D-thiogalactopyranoside (IPTG). lac repressor encoded by lacI
   5995..6013    +  promoter       T3 promoter: promoter for bacteriophage T3 RNA polymerase
   6041..6267    +  promoter       RSV promoter: Rous sarcoma virus enhancer/promoter
   6268..6448    +  LTR            5' LTR (truncated): truncated 5' long terminal repeat (LTR) from HIV-1
   6495..6620    +  misc_feature   HIV-1 Ψ: packaging signal of human immunodeficiency virus type 1
   6604..6967    +  CDS            HIV-1 gag (fragment): gag protein from human immunodeficiency virus 1; gag
   7113..7346    +  misc_feature   RRE: The Rev response element (RRE) of HIV-1 allows for Rev-dependent mRNA export from the nucleus to the cytoplasm.
   7723..7749    +  CDS            Rev (fragment): human immunodeficiency virus 1 (HIV-1) Rev protein; rev; enhances nuclear export of unspliced and incompletely spliced viral mRNAs
   7753..7993    +  promoter       U6 promoter: RNA polymerase III promoter for human U6 snRNA
   8023..8098    +  misc_RNA       gRNA scaffold: guide RNA scaffold for the Streptococcus pyogenes CRISPR/Cas9 system
   8154..8271    +  misc_feature   cPPT/CTS: central polypurine tract and central termination sequence of HIV-1
