[The description below was written by a language model from this plasmid's Addgene catalogue record and pLannotate feature annotations shown in this document.]
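Description:
FLT3 gRNA (BRDN0001149376) is a third-generation lentiviral CRISPR guide plasmid built on the lentiGuide-Puro backbone. It expresses a single guide RNA against human FLT3 (also known as CD135, FLK2 or STK1), designed against the reference transcript NM_004119.2. The annotated sequence is about 8.3 kb. In bacteria the plasmid is maintained at high copy from a ColE1/pUC-type origin and selected with ampicillin through the β-lactamase gene. The backbone also carries an f1 origin, an SV40 origin and residual lac, T7 and T3 cloning-vector elements.

The viral transfer cassette begins with an RSV promoter fused to a truncated HIV-1 5' LTR, which drives genomic RNA production in packaging cells without Tat. It is followed by the Ψ packaging signal with a partial gag sequence and then the Rev response element, which allows Rev-dependent nuclear export. The human U6 RNA polymerase III promoter transcribes the FLT3-specific spacer joined to the Streptococcus pyogenes Cas9 guide scaffold, and a cPPT/CTS element lies just downstream. A separate EF-1α promoter, including its intron A, drives puromycin N-acetyltransferase so that transduced mammalian cells can be selected. WPRE enhances expression of this transcript, and the cassette ends in a U3-deleted, self-inactivating 3' LTR followed by an SV40 polyadenylation signal.

The plasmid does not encode Cas9, so it must be paired with a separate Cas9 vector or used in cells that already express the nuclease. It belongs to a human kinome guide collection and is used for Cas9-mediated disruption of FLT3.
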