Addgene plasmid #77349: FLT3 gRNA (BRDN0001149376)
Purpose: 3rd generation lentiviral gRNA plasmid targeting human FLT3
Depositing lab: John Doench & David Root. Depositing organization: Broad Institute. Publication: Optimized sgRNA design to maximize activity and minimize off-target effects of CRISPR-Cas9. Doench JG, Fusi N, Sullender M, Hegde M, Vaimberg EW, Donovan KF, Smith I, Tothova Z, Wilen C, Orchard R, Virgin HW, Listgarten J, Root DE. Nat Biotechnol. 2016 Jan 18. doi: 10.1038/nbt.3437. PubMed 26780180.
Backbone
  Vector backbone: lentiGuide-Puro
  Backbone manufacturer: Zhang Lab (Addgene plasmid # 52963)
  Vector type: Mammalian Expression, Lentiviral, CRISPR
  Selectable markers: Puromycin
Growth in bacteria
  Bacterial resistance: Ampicillin, 100 μg/mL
  Growth temperature: 37°C
  Growth strain: DH5alpha
  Copy number: High Copy
Gene/Insert
  Gene/Insert name: FLT3 (alt names: FLT3; NM_004119.2)
  gRNA/shRNA sequence: GTAACCAAAGCTGATTGACT
  Species: H. sapiens (human)
  Entrez Gene: FLT3 (a.k.a. CD135, FLK-2, FLK2, STK1)
  Promoter: hU6
  Cloning method: Unknown
  Sequencing primers: 5′ U6-F; 3′ pS2-R
Terms and licenses: Academic/Nonprofit Terms; Industry Terms: Not Available to Industry
Depositor comments: The gRNA was designed to target the following Genbank reference sequence(s): NM_004119.2. Note that this plasmid does NOT contain Cas9. It should be used in conjunction with lentiCas9-Blast (Addgene #52962) or otherwise with cell lines already expressing Cas9. Browse the full kinome gRNA library at http://www.addgene.org/pooled-library/broadgpp-human-kinome/ or visit http://www.broadinstitute.org/rnai/public/ for detailed protocols and information.
How to cite: FLT3 gRNA (BRDN0001149376) was a gift from John Doench & David Root (Addgene plasmid # 77349 ; http://n2t.net/addgene:77349 ; RRID:Addgene_77349)
