>Addgene plasmid #77349 | FLT3 gRNA (BRDN0001149376) | depositor partial sequence | sequence record 144809 | Target Sequence
GTAACCAAAGCTGATTGACT
