>Addgene plasmid #77349 | FLT3 gRNA (BRDN0001149376) | addgene partial sequence | sequence record 187589 | hU6-F
GTGACGTAGAAAGTAATAATTTCTTGGGTAGTTTGCAGTTTTAAAATTATGTTTTAAAATGGACTATCAT
ATGCTTACCGTAACTTGAAAGTATTTCGATTTCTTGGCTTTATATATCTTGTGGAAAGGACGAAACACCG
GTAACCAAAGCTGATTGACTGTTTTAGAGCTAGAAATAGCAAGTTAAAATAAGGCTAGTCCGTTATCAAC
TTGAAAAAGTGGCACCGAGTCGGTGCTTTTTTAAGCTTGGCGTAACTAGATCTTGAGACAAATGGCAGTA
TTCATCCACAATTTTAAAAGAAAAGGGGGGATTGGGGGGTACAGTGCAGGGGAAAGAATAGTAGACATAA
TAGCAACAGACATACAAACTAAAGAATTACAAAAACAAATTACAAAAATTCAAAATTTTCGGGTTTATTA
CAGGGACAGCAGAGATCCACTTTGGCGCCGGCTCGAGGGGGCCCGGGTGCAAAGATGGATAAAGTTTTAA
ACAGAGAGGAATCTTTGCAGCTAATGGACCTTCTAGGTCTTGAAAGGAGTGGGAATTGGCTCCGGTGCCC
GTCAGTGGGC
